Addgene plasmid #105684: CSM160
Purpose: Plasmid containing an RFP dropout used to construct randomized PAM library
Depositing lab: Chase Beisel. Depositing organization: North Carolina State University. Publication: A detailed cell-free transcription-translation-based assay to decipher CRISPR protospacer-adjacent motifs. Maxwell CS, Jacobsen T, Marshall R, Noireaux V, Beisel CL. Methods. 2018 Jul 1;143:48-57. doi: 10.1016/j.ymeth.2018.02.016. Epub 2018 Feb 24. PubMed 29486239.
Backbone
  Vector backbone: YTK001
  Backbone manufacturer: Deuber Lab
  Backbone size w/o insert (bp): 1661
  Total vector size (bp): 2567
  Vector type: Bacterial Expression
Growth in bacteria
  Bacterial resistance: Chloramphenicol, 25 μg/mL
  Growth temperature: 37°C
  Growth strain: DH5alpha
  Copy number: High Copy
Gene/Insert
  Gene/Insert name: RFP Golden Gate dropout (alt name: RFP)
  Species: Synthetic
  Insert size (bp): 678
  Promoter: Bba_R0040 TetR Promoter
  Cloning method: Gibson Cloning
  Sequencing primers: 5′ TGGCTTCCATGTCGGCAGAATGC; 3′ TCGGGTTTCGCCACCTCTGACT
Resource information
  A portion of this plasmid was derived from a plasmid made by: mRFP dropout is from YTK090 from the Deuber lab MoClo kit.
Terms and licenses: Academic/Nonprofit Terms; Industry Terms: Not Available to Industry
Depositor comments: Dropout flanked by BsaI sites to allow Deuber Lab MoClo 234 parts to be cloned in using Golden Gate assembly.
How to cite: CSM160 was a gift from Chase Beisel (Addgene plasmid # 105684 ; http://n2t.net/addgene:105684 ; RRID:Addgene_105684)
