[The description below was written by a language model from this plasmid's Addgene catalogue record and pLannotate feature annotations shown in this document.]
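Description:
CSM160 is a small (about 2.6 kb) high-copy bacterial plasmid built on the YTK001 entry-vector backbone from a yeast MoClo toolkit. It serves as a Golden Gate recipient for constructing randomized PAM libraries. It replicates in E. coli through a ColE1/pUC-type origin and is selected with chloramphenicol. Resistance comes from a cat gene driven by its own promoter, which lies on the reverse strand, spans the sequence origin and has a lambda t0 terminator downstream.

The payload is a synthetic mRFP1 "dropout" cassette derived from the toolkit plasmid YTK090 and introduced by Gibson assembly. The record lists the promoter as the TetR-repressible BBa_R0040, which the automated annotation detects as a PLtetO-1 fragment. In strains lacking TetR such a promoter is effectively constitutive, so colonies carrying the intact plasmid should express red fluorescent protein. The mRFP1 coding sequence is followed by the rrnB T1 and T7Te terminators.

According to the depositor, the cassette is flanked by BsaI sites whose overhangs accept MoClo type 234 parts. In a Golden Gate reaction the incoming fragment replaces the RFP unit, so correct assemblies can be picked out visually as non-red colonies against the red parental background. The BsaI sites themselves are not annotated in the feature table.

The stated use is cloning a library in which a target protospacer is flanked by randomized nucleotides. Such a library feeds into a cell-free transcription-translation assay for determining the protospacer-adjacent motif preferences of CRISPR nucleases. The plasmid carries no CRISPR components or target sequence of its own, only the screening cassette and the backbone.
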