Features (pLannotate 1.2.2; 8 found; start..end, strand, type, name):
    614..711     -  promoter       cat promoter: promoter of the E. coli cat gene encoding chloramphenicol acetyltransferase
    795..1383    +  rep_origin     ori: high-copy-number ColE1/pMB1/pBR322/pUC origin of replication
   1500..1553    +  promoter       PLtetO-1 promoter (fragment): modified phage lambda PL promoter with tet operator sites (Lutz and Bujard, 1997)
   1579..2253    +  CDS            mRFP1: mRFP1 is a basic (constitutively fluorescent) red fluorescent protein published in 2002, derived from Discosoma sp.. It is reported to be a somewhat slowly-maturing monomer with low acid sensitivity.
   2274..2345    +  terminator     rrnB T1 terminator: transcription terminator T1 from the E. coli rrnB gene
   2361..2388    +  terminator     T7Te terminator: phage T7 early transcription terminator
   2416..2450    -  terminator     lambda t0 terminator: minimal transcription terminator from phage lambda (Scholtissek and Grosse, 1987)
   2524..613     -  CDS            cat (across the origin): CAT_ECOLX - Experimental evidence at protein level: Swiss-Prot protein existence level 1. This enzyme is an effector of chloramphenicol resistance in bacteria. From Escherichia coli. This protein is used as a marker in many commonly used cloning vectors, such as pACYC184.
>Addgene plasmid #105684 | CSM160 | addgene full sequence | sequence record 206074 | Addgene NGS Result
GCATTCTGCCGACATGGAAGCCATCACAAACGGCATGATGAACCTGAATCGCCAGCGGCATCAGCACCTT
GTCGCCTTGCGTATAATATTTGCCCATGGTGAAAACGGGGGCGAAGAAGTTGTCCATATTGGCCACGTTT
AAATCAAAACTGGTGAAACTCACCCAGGGATTGGCTGAAACGAAAAACATATTCTCAATAAACCCTTTAG
GGAAATAGGCCAGGTTTTCACCGTAACACGCCACATCTTGCGAATATATGTGTAGAAACTGCCGGAAATC
GTCGTGGTATTCACTCCAGAGCGATGAAAACGTTTCAGTTTGCTCATGGAAAACGGTGTAACAAGGGTGA
ACACTATCCCATATCACCAGCTCACCGTCTTTCATTGCCATACGAAATTCCGGATGAGCATTCATCAGGC
GGGCAAGAATGTGAATAAAGGCCGGATAAAACTTGTGCTTATTTTTCTTTACGGTCTTTAAAAAGGCCGT
AATATCCAGCTGAACGGTCTGGTTATAGGTACATTGAGCAACTGACTGAAATGCCTCAAAATGTTCTTTA
CGATGCCATTGGGATATATCAACGGTGGTATATCCAGTGATTTTTTTCTCCATTTTAGCTTCCTTAGCTC
CTGAAAATCTCGATAACTCAAAAAATACGCCCGGTAGTGATCTTATTTCATTATGGTGAAAGTTGGAACC
TCTTACGTGCCCGATCAATCATGACCAAAATCCCTTAACGTGAGTTTTCGTTCCACTGAGCGTCAGACCC
CGTAGAAAAGATCAAAGGATCTTCTTGAGATCCTTTTTTTCTGCGCGTAATCTGCTGCTTGCAAACAAAA
AAACCACCGCTACCAGCGGTGGTTTGTTTGCCGGATCAAGAGCTACCAACTCTTTTTCCGAAGGTAACTG
GCTTCAGCAGAGCGCAGATACCAAATACTGTTCTTCTAGTGTAGCCGTAGTTAGGCCACCACTTCAAGAA
CTCTGTAGCACCGCCTACATACCTCGCTCTGCTAATCCTGTTACCAGTGGCTGCTGCCAGTGGCGATAAG
TCGTGTCTTACCGGGTTGGACTCAAGACGATAGTTACCGGATAAGGCGCAGCGGTCGGGCTGAACGGGGG
GTTCGTGCACACAGCCCAGCTTGGAGCGAACGACCTACACCGAACTGAGATACCTACAGCGTGAGCTATG
AGAAAGCGCCACGCTTCCCGAAGGGAGAAAGGCGGACAGGTATCCGGTAAGCGGCAGGGTCGGAACAGGA
GAGCGCACGAGGGAGCTTCCAGGGGGAAACGCCTGGTATCTTTATAGTCCTGTCGGGTTTCGCCACCTCT
GACTTGAGCGTCGATTTTTGTGATGCTCGTCAGGGGGGCGGAGCCTATGGAAAAACGCCAGCAACGCGGC
CTTTTTACGGTTCCTGGCCTTTTGCTGGCCTTTTGCTCACATGTTCTTTCCTGCGTTATCCCCTGATTCT
GTGGATAACCGTAGTCGGAACGTGAGACCTCCCTATCAGTGATAGAGATTGACATCCCTATCAGTGATAG
AGATACTGAGCACGGATCTGAAAGAGGAGAAAGGATCTATGGCGAGTAGCGAAGACGTTATCAAAGAGTT
CATGCGTTTCAAAGTTCGTATGGAAGGTTCCGTTAACGGTCACGAGTTCGAAATCGAAGGTGAAGGTGAA
GGTCGTCCGTACGAAGGTACTCAGACCGCTAAACTGAAAGTTACCAAAGGTGGTCCGCTGCCGTTCGCTT
GGGACATCCTGTCCCCGCAGTTCCAGTACGGTTCCAAAGCTTACGTTAAACACCCGGCTGACATCCCGGA
CTACCTGAAACTGTCCTTCCCGGAAGGTTTCAAATGGGAACGTGTTATGAACTTCGAAGACGGTGGTGTT
GTTACCGTTACCCAGGACTCCTCCCTGCAAGACGGTGAGTTCATCTACAAAGTTAAACTGCGTGGTACTA
ACTTCCCGTCCGACGGTCCGGTTATGCAGAAAAAAACCATGGGTTGGGAAGCTTCCACCGAACGTATGTA
CCCGGAAGACGGTGCTCTGAAAGGTGAAATCAAAATGCGTCTGAAACTGAAAGACGGTGGTCACTACGAC
GCTGAAGTTAAAACCACCTACATGGCTAAAAAACCGGTTCAGCTGCCGGGTGCTTACAAAACCGACATCA
AACTGGACATCACCTCCCACAACGAAGACTACACCATCGTTGAACAGTACGAACGTGCTGAAGGTCGTCA
CTCCACCGGTGCTTAATAAGGATCTCCAGGCATCAAATAAAACGAAAGGCTCAGTCGAAAGACTGGGCCT
TTCGTTTTATCTGTTGTTTGTCGGTGAACGCTCTCTACTAGAGTCACACTGGCTCACCTTCGGGTGGGCC
TTTCTGCGTTTATAGGTCTCAGCTGGACCAGACCAATAAAAAACGCCCGGCGGCAACCGAGCGTTCTGAA
CAAATCCAGATGGAGTTCTGAGGTCATTACTGGATCTATCAACAGGAGTCCAAGCGAGCTCGATATCAAA
TTACGCCCCGCCCTGCCACTCATCGCAGTACTGTTGTAATTCATTAA
